>Addgene plasmid #98380 | UBE2LB_pLX307 | depositor full sequence | sequence record 180285 | Full Sequence
GGCTCGAGGCCTGCAGGTGCAAAGATGGATAAAGTTTTAAACAGAGAGGAATCTTTGCAGCTAATGGACC
TTCTAGGTCTTGAAAGGAGTGGGAATTGGCTCCGGTGCCCGTCAGTGGGCAGAGCGCACATCGCCCACAG
TCCCCGAGAAGTTGGGGGGAGGGGTCGGCAATTGAACCGGTGCCTAGAGAAGGTGGCGCGGGGTAAACTG
GGAAAGTGATGTCGTGTACTGGCTCCGCCTTTTTCCCGAGGGTGGGGGAGAACCGTATATAAGTGCAGTA
GTCGCCGTGAACGTTCTTTTTCGCAACGGGTTTGCCGCCAGAACACAGGTAAGTGCCGTGTGTGGTTCCC
GCGGGCCTGGCCTCTTTACGGGTTATGGCCCTTGCGTGCCTTGAATTACTTCCACCTGGCTGCAGTACGT
GATTCTTGATCCCGAGCTTCGGGTTGGAAGTGGGTGGGAGAGTTCGAGGCCTTGCGCTTAAGGAGCCCCT
TCGCCTCGTGCTTGAGTTGAGGCCTGGCCTGGGCGCTGGGGCCGCCGCGTGCGAATCTGGTGGCACCTTC
GCGCCTGTCTCGCTGCTTTCGATAAGTCTCTAGCCATTTAAAATTTTTGATGACCTGCTGCGACGCTTTT
TTTCTGGCAAGATAGTCTTGTAAATGCGGGCCAAGATCTGCACACTGGTATTTCGGTTTTTGGGGCCGCG
GGCGGCGACGGGGCCCGTGCGTCCCAGCGCACATGTTCGGCGAGGCGGGGCCTGCGAGCGCGGCCACCGA
GAATCGGACGGGGGTAGTCTCAAGCTGGCCGGCCTGCTCTGGTGCCTGGCCTCGCGCCGCCGTGTATCGC
CCCGCCCTGGGCGGCAAGGCTGGCCCGGTCGGCACCAGTTGCGTGAGCGGAAAGATGGCCGCTTCCCGGC
CCTGCTGCAGGGAGCTCAAAATGGAGGACGCGGCGCTCGGGAGAGCGGGCGGGTGAGTCACCCACACAAA
GGAAAAGGGCCTTTCCGTCCTCAGCCGTCGCTTCATGTGACTCCACGGAGTACCGGGCGCCGTCCAGGCA
CCTCGATTAGTTCTCGAGCTTTTGGAGTACGTCGTCTTTAGGTTGGGGGGAGGGGTTTTATGCGATGGAG
TTTCCCCACACTGAGTGGGTGGAGACTGAAGTTAGGCCAGCTTGGCACTTGATGTAATTCTCCTTGGAAT
TTGCCCTTTTTGAGTTTGGATCTTGGTTCATTCTCAAGCCTCAGACAGTGGTTCAAAGTTTTTTTCTTCC
ATTTCAGGTGTCGTGAGGCTAGCATCGATTGATCAACAAGTTTGTACAAAAAAGTTGGCATGATGGCGAG
CATGCGAGTGGTGAAGGAGCTGGAGGATCTTCAGAAGAAGCCTCCCCCATACCTGCGGAACCTGTCCAGC
GATGATGCCAATGTCCTGGTGTGGCACGCTCTCCTCCTACCCGACCAACCTCCCTACCACCTGAAAGCCT
TCAACCTGCGCATCAGCTTCCCGCCGGAGTATCCGTTCAAGCCTCCCATGATCAAATTCACAACCAAGAT
CTACCACCCCAACGTGGACGAGAACGGACAGATTTGCCTGCCCATCATCAGCAGTGAGAACTGGAAGCCT
TGCACCAAGACTTGCCAAGTCCTGGAGGCCCTCAATGTGCTGGTGAATAGACCGAATATCAGGGAGCCCC
TGCGGATGGACCTCGCTGACCTGCTGACACAGAATCCGGAGCTGTTCAGAAAGAATGCCGAAGAGTTCAC
CCTCCGATTCGGAGTGGACCGGCCCTCCTACCCAACTTTCTTGTACAAAGTGGTTGATATCGGTAAGCCT
ATCCCTAACCCTCTCCTCGGTCTCGATTCTACGTAGTAATGAACTAGTACCGGTTAAGTCGACAATCAAC
GCGTTAAGTCGACAATCAACCTCTGGATTACAAAATTTGTGAAAGATTGACTGGTATTCTTAACTATGTT
GCTCCTTTTACGCTATGTGGATACGCTGCTTTAATGCCTTTGTATCATGCTATTGCTTCCCGTATGGCTT
TCATTTTCTCCTCCTTGTATAAATCCTGGTTGCTGTCTCTTTATGAGGAGTTGTGGCCCGTTGTCAGGCA
ACGTGGCGTGGTGTGCACTGTGTTTGCTGACGCAACCCCCACTGGTTGGGGCATTGCCACCACCTGTCAG
CTCCTTTCCGGGACTTTCGCTTTCCCCCTCCCTATTGCCACGGCGGAACTCATCGCCGCCTGCCTTGCCC
GCTGCTGGACAGGGGCTCGGCTGTTGGGCACTGACAATTCCGTGGTGTTGTCGGGGAAATCATCGTCCTT
TCCTTGGCTGCTCGCCTGTGTTGCCACCTGGATTCTGCGCGGGACGTCCTTCTGCTACGTCCCTTCGGCC
CTCAATCCAGCGGACCTTCCTTCCCGCGGCCTGCTGCCGGCTCTGCGGCCTCTTCCGCGTCTTCGCCTTC
GCCCTCAGACGAGTCGGATCTCCCTTTGGGCCGCCTCCCCGCGTCGACTTTAAGACCAATGACTTACAAG
GCAGCTGTAGATCTTAGCCACTTTTTAAAAGAAAAGGGGGGACTGGAAGGGCTAATTCACTCCCAACGAA
GACAAGATCTGCTTTTTGCTTGTACTGGGTCTCTCTGGTTAGACCAGATCTGAGCCTGGGAGCTCTCTGG
CTAACTAGGGAACCCACTGCTTAAGCCTCAATAAAGCTTGCCTTGAGTGCTTCAAGTAGTGTGTGCCCGT
CTGTTGTGTGACTCTGGTAACTAGAGATCCCTCAGACCCTTTTAGTCAGTGTGGAAAATCTCTAGCAGTA
CGTATAGTAGTTCATGTCATCTTATTATTCAGTATTTATAACTTGCAAAGAAATGAATATCAGAGAGTGA
GAGGAACTTGTTTATTGCAGCTTATAATGGTTACAAATAAAGCAATAGCATCACAAATTTCACAAATAAA
GCATTTTTTTCACTGCATTCTAGTTGTGGTTTGTCCAAACTCATCAATGTATCTTATCATGTCTGGCTCT
AGCTATCCCGCCCCTAACTCCGCCCATCCCGCCCCTAACTCCGCCCAGTTCCGCCCATTCTCCGCCCCAT
GGCTGACTAATTTTTTTTATTTATGCAGAGGCCGAGGCCGCCTCGGCCTCTGAGCTATTCCAGAAGTAGT
GAGGAGGCTTTTTTGGAGGCCTAGGGACGTACCCAATTCGCCCTATAGTGAGTCGTATTACGCGCGCTCA
CTGGCCGTCGTTTTACAACGTCGTGACTGGGAAAACCCTGGCGTTACCCAACTTAATCGCCTTGCAGCAC
ATCCCCCTTTCGCCAGCTGGCGTAATAGCGAAGAGGCCCGCACCGATCGCCCTTCCCAACAGTTGCGCAG
CCTGAATGGCGAATGGG
[124 nt withheld, positions 3378-3501]
C
[91 nt withheld, positions 3503-3593]
A
[49 nt withheld, positions 3595-3643]
CCTTTGACGTTGGAGTCCACGTTCTTT
[37 nt withheld, positions 3671-3707]
ACCCTATCTCGGTCTATTCTTTTGATTTATAAGGGATTTTGCCGATTTCGGCCTATTGGTTAAAAAATGA
GCTGATTTAACAAAAATTTAACGCGAATTTTAACAAAATATTAACGCTTACAATTTAGGTGGCACTTTTC
GGGGAAATGTGCGCGGAACCCCTATTTGTTTATTTTTCTAAATACATTCAAATATGTATCCGCTCATGAG
ACAATAACCCTGATAAATGCTTCAATAATATTGAAAAAGGAAGAGTATGAGTATTCAACATTTCCGTGTC
GCCCTTATTCCCTTTTTTGCGGCATTTTGCCTTCCTGTTTTTGCTCACCCAGAAACGCTGGTGAAAGTAA
AAGATGCTGAAGATCAGTTGGGTGCACGAGTGGGTTACATCGAACTGGATCTCAACAGCGGTAAGATCCT
TGAGAGTTTTCGCCCCGAAGAACGTTTTCCAATGATGAGCACTTTTAAAGTTCTGCTATGTGGCGCGGTA
TTATCCCGTATTGACGCCGGGCAAGAGCAACTCGGTCGCCGCATACACTATTCTCAGAATGACTTGGTTG
AGTACTCACCAGTCACAGAAAAGCATCTTACGGATGGCATGACAGTAAGAGAATTATGCAGTGCTGCCAT
AACCATGAGTGATAACACTGCGGCCAACTTACTTCTGACAACGATCGGAGGACCGAAGGAGCTAACCGCT
TTTTTGCACAACATGGGGGATCATGTAACTCGCCTTGATCGTTGGGAACCGGAGCTGAATGAAGCCATAC
CAAACGACGAGCGTGACACCACGATGCCTGTAGCAATGGCAACAACGTTGCGCAAACTATTAACTGGCGA
ACTACTTACTCTAGCTTCCCGGCAACAATTAATAGACTGGATGGAGGCGGATAAAGTTGCAGGACCACTT
CTGCGCTCGGCCCTTCCGGCTGGCTGGTTTATTGCTGATAAATCTGGAGCCGGTGAGCGTGGGTCTCGCG
GTATCATTGCAGCACTGGGGCCAGATGGTAAGCCCTCCCGTATCGTAGTTATCTACACGACGGGGAGTCA
GGCAACTATGGATGAACGAAATAGACAGATCGCTGAGATAGGTGCCTCACTGATTAAGCATTGGTAACTG
TCAGACCAAGTTTACTCATATATACTTTAGATTGATTTAAAACTTCATTTTTAATTTAAAAGGATCTAGG
TGAAGATCCTTTTTGATAATCTCATGACCAAAATCCCTTAACGTGAGTTTTCGTTCCACTGAGCGTCAGA
CCCCGTAGAAAAGATCAAAGGATCTTCTTGAGATCCTTTTTTTCTGCGCGTAATCTGCTGCTTGCAAACA
AAAAAACCACCGCTACCAGCGGTGGTTTGTTTGCCGGATCAAGAGCTACCAACTCTTTTTCCGAAGGTAA
CTGGCTTCAGCAGAGCGCAGATACCAAATACTGTTCTTCTAGTGTAGCCGTAGTTAGGCCACCACTTCAA
GAACTCTGTAGCACCGCCTACATACCTCGCTCTGCTAATCCTGTTACCAGTGGCTGCTGCCAGTGGCGAT
AAGTCGTGTCTTACCGGGTTGGACTCAAGACGATAGTTACCGGATAAGGCGCAGCGGTCGGGCTGAACGG
GGGGTTCGTGCACACAGCCCAGCTTGGAGCGAACGACCTACACCGAACTGAGATACCTACAGCGTGAGCT
ATGAGAAAGCGCCACGCTTCCCGAAGGGAGAAAGGCGGACAGGTATCCGGTAAGCGGCAGGGTCGGAACA
GGAGAGCGCACGAGGGAGCTTCCAGGGGGAAACGCCTGGTATCTTTATAGTCCTGTCGGGTTTCGCCACC
TCTGACTTGAGCGTCGATTTTTGTGATGCTCGTCAGGGGGGCGGAGCCTATGGAAAAACGCCAGCAACGC
GGCCTTTTTACGGTTCCTGGCCTTTTGCTGGCCTTTTGCTCACATGTTCTTTCCTGCGTTATCCCCTGAT
TCTGTGGATAACCGTATTACCGCCTTTGAGTGAGCTGATACCGCTCGCCGCAGCCGAACGACCGAGCGCA
GCGAGTCAGTGAGCGAGGAAGCGGAAGAGCGCCCAATACGCAAACCGCCTCTCCCCGCGCGTTGGCCGAT
TCATTAATGCAGCTGGCACGACAGGTTTCCCGACTGGAAAGCGGGCAGTGAGCGCAACGCAATTAATGTG
AGTTAGCTCACTCATTAGGCACCCCAGGCTTTACACTTTATGCTTCCGGCTCGTATGTTGTGTGGAATTG
TGAGCGGATAACAATTTCACACAGGAAACAGCTATGACCATGATTACGCCAAGCGCGCAATTAACCCTCA
CTAAAGGGAACAAAAGCTGGAGCTGCAAGCTTAATGTAGTCTTATGCAATACTCTTGTAGTCTTGCAACA
TGGTAACGATGAGTTAGCAACATGCCTTACAAGGAGAGAAAAAGCACCGTGCATGCCGATTGGTGGAAGT
AAGGTGGTACGATCGTGCCTTATTAGGAAGGCAACAGACGGGTCTGACATGGATTGGACGAACCACTGAA
TTGCCGCATTGCAGAGATATTGTATTTAAGTGCCTAGCTCGATACATAAACGGGTCTCTCTGGTTAGACC
AGATCTGAGCCTGGGAGCTCTCTGGCTAACTAGGGAACCCACTGCTTAAGCCTCAATAAAGCTTGCCTTG
AGTGCTTCAAGTAGTGTGTGCCCGTCTGTTGTGTGACTCTGGTAACTAGAGATCCCTCAGACCCTTTTAG
TCAGTGTGGAAAATCTCTAGCAGTGGCGCCCGAACAGGGACTTGAAAGCGAAAGGGAAACCAGAGGAGCT
CTCTCGACGCAGGACTCGGCTTGCTGAAGCGCGCACGGCAAGAGGCGAGGGGCGGCGACTGGTGAGTACG
CCAAAAATTTTGACTAGCGGAGGCTAGAAGGAGAGAGATGGGTGCGAGAGCGTCAGTATTAAGCGGGGGA
GAATTAGATCGCGATGGGAAAAAATTCGGTTAAGGCCAGGGGGAAAGAAAAAATATAAATTAAAACATAT
AGTATGGGCAAGCAGGGAGCTAGAACGATTCGCAGTTAATCCTGGCCTGTTAGAAACATCAGAAGGCTGT
AGACAAATACTGGGACAGCTACAACCATCCCTTCAGACAGGATCAGAAGAACTTAGATCATTATATAATA
CAGTAGCAACCCTCTATTGTGTGCATCAAAGGATAGAGATAAAAGACACCAAGGAAGCTTTAGACAAGAT
AGAGGAAGAGCAAAACAAAAGTAAGACCACCGCACAGCAAGCGGCCGCTGATCTTCAGACCTGGAGGAGG
AGATATGAGGGACAATTGGAGAAGTGAATTATATAAATATAAAGTAGTAAAAATTGAACCATTAGGAGTA
GCACCCACCAAGGCAAAGAGAAGAGTGGTGCAGAGAGAAAAAAGAGCAGTGGGAATAGGAGCTTTGTTCC
TTGGGTTCTTGGGAGCAGCAGGAAGCACTATGGGCGCAGCGTCAATGACGCTGACGGTACAGGCCAGACA
ATTATTGTCTGGTATAGTGCAGCAGCAGAACAATTTGCTGAGGGCTATTGAGGCGCAACAGCATCTGTTG
CAACTCACAGTCTGGGGCATCAAGCAGCTCCAGGCAAGAATCCTGGCTGTGGAAAGATACCTAAAGGATC
AACAGCTCCTGGGGATTTGGGGTTGCTCTGGAAAACTCATTTGCACCACTGCTGTGCCTTGGAATGCTAG
TTGGAGTAATAAATCTCTGGAACAGATTTGGAATCACACGACCTGGATGGAGTGGGACAGAGAAATTAAC
AATTACACAAGCTTAATACACTCCTTAATTGAAGAATCGCAAAACCAGCAAGAAAAGAATGAACAAGAAT
TATTGGAATTAGATAAATGGGCAAGTTTGTGGAATTGGTTTAACATAACAAATTGGCTGTGGTATATAAA
ATTATTCATAATGATAGTAGGAGGCTTGGTAGGTTTAAGAATAGTTTTTGCTGTACTTTCTATAGTGAAT
AGAGTTAGGCAGGGATATTCACCATTATCGTTTCAGACCCACCTCCCAACCCCGAGGGGACCCATGCATT
GCATCTCAATTAGTCAGCAACCAGGTGTGGAAAGTCCCCAGGCTCCCCAGCAGGCAGAAGTATGCAAAGC
ATGCGTCTCAATTAGTCAGCAACCATAGTCCCGCCCCTAACTCCGCCCATCCCGCCCCTAACTCCGCCCA
GTTCCGCCCATTCTCCGCCCCATGGCTGACTAATTTTTTTTATTTATGCAGAGGCCGAGGCCGCCTCGGC
CTCTGAGCTATTCCAGAAGTAGTGAGGAGGCTTTTTTGGAGGCCTAGGCTTTTGCAAAAAGCTTTCTAGA
GGTACCACCGGAGCTTACCATGACCGAGTACAAGCCCACGGTGCGCCTCGCCACCCGCGACGACGTCCCC
AGGGCCGTACGCACCCTCGCCGCCGCGTTCGCCGACTACCCCGCCACGCGCCACACCGTCGATCCGGACC
GCCACATCGAGCGGGTCACCGAGCTGCAAGAACTCTTCCTCACGCGCGTCGGGCTCGACATCGGCAAGGT
GTGGGTCGCGGACGACGGCGCCGCCGTGGCGGTCTGGACCACGCCGGAGAGCGTCGAAGCGGGGGCGGTG
TTCGCCGAGATCGGCCCGCGCATGGCCGAGTTGAGCGGTTCCCGGCTGGCCGCGCAGCAACAGATGGAAG
GCCTCCTGGCGCCGCACCGGCCCAAGGAGCCCGCGTGGTTCCTGGCCACCGTCGGCGTCTCGCCCGACCA
CCAGGGCAAGGGTCTGGGCAGCGCCGTCGTGCTCCCCGGAGTGGAGGCGGCCGAGCGCGCCGGGGTGCCC
GCCTTCCTGGAGACCTCCGCGCCCCGCAACCTCCCCTTCTACGAGCGGCTCGGCTTCACCGTCACCGCCG
ACGTCGAGGTGCCCGAAGGACCGCGCACCTGGTGCATGACCCGCAAGCCCGGTGCCAGTTAACGAATTCT
AGATCTTGAGACAAATGGCAGTATTCATCCACAATTTTAAAAGAAAAGGGGGGATTGGGGGGTACAGTGC
AGGGGAAAGAATAGTAGACATAATAGCAACAGACATACAAACTAAAGAATTACAAAAACAAATTACAAAA
ATTCAAAATTTTCGGGTTTATTACAGGGACAGCAGAGATCCACTTTGGCGCC
Features (pLannotate 1.2.2; 33 found; start..end, strand, type, name):
     25..91      +  CDS            small t antigen (fragment): SV40 (simian virus 40) small t antigen
     98..1276    +  promoter       EF-1α promoter: strong constitutive promoter for human elongation factor EF-1α
   1297..1314    +  protein_bind   attB1 (fragment): mutant version of attB; core recombination site for the Gateway® BP reaction BP Clonase™
   1320..1778    +  CDS            UBE2L6: UB2L6_HUMAN - Also known as UBCH8. Experimental evidence at protein level: Swiss-Prot protein existence level 1. Catalyzes the covalent attachment of ubiquitin or ISG15 to other proteins. Functions in the E6/E6-AP-induced ubiquitination of p53/TP53. Promotes ubiquitination and subsequent proteasomal degradation of FLT3. From Homo sapiens (Human).
   1780..1804    -  protein_bind   attB2: mutant version of attB; recombination site for the Gateway® BP reaction BP Clonase™
   1812..1853    +  CDS            V5 tag: epitope tag from simian virus 5
   1904..2492    +  misc_feature   WPRE: woodchuck hepatitis virus posttranscriptional regulatory element
   2543..2562    +  misc_feature   cPPT/CTS (fragment): central polypurine tract and central termination sequence of HIV-1
   2564..2797    +  LTR            3' LTR (ΔU3): self-inactivating 3' long terminal repeat (LTR) from HIV-1
   2875..2996    +  polyA_signal   SV40 poly(A) signal: SV40 polyadenylation signal
   3036..3171    +  rep_origin     SV40 ori: SV40 origin of replication
   3192..3210    -  promoter       T7 promoter: promoter for bacteriophage T7 RNA polymerase
   3218..3373    +  CDS            lacZα (fragment): LacZα fragment of β-galactosidase; lacZ fragment
   3378..3806    +  rep_origin     f1 ori (sequence partly withheld): f1 bacteriophage origin of replication; arrow indicates direction of (+) strand synthesis
   3859..3963    +  promoter       AmpR promoter: bla
   3964..4824    +  CDS            AmpR: β-lactamase; bla; confers resistance to ampicillin, carbenicillin, and related antibiotics
   4995..5583    +  rep_origin     ori: high-copy-number ColE1/pMB1/pBR322/pUC origin of replication
   5766..5858    +  CDS            lacI (fragment): lac repressor; lacI; The lac repressor binds to the lac operator to inhibit transcription in E. coli. This inhibition can be relieved by adding lactose or isopropyl-β-D-thiogalactopyranoside (IPTG).
   5871..5892    +  protein_bind   CAP binding site: CAP binding activates transcription in the presence of cAMP. E. coli catabolite activator protein
   5907..5937    +  promoter       lac promoter: promoter for the E. coli lac operon
   5945..5961    +  protein_bind   lac operator: The lac repressor binds to the lac operator to inhibit transcription in E. coli. This inhibition can be relieved by adding lactose or isopropyl-β-D-thiogalactopyranoside (IPTG). lac repressor encoded by lacI
   6006..6024    +  promoter       T3 promoter: promoter for bacteriophage T3 RNA polymerase
   6052..6278    +  promoter       RSV promoter: Rous sarcoma virus enhancer/promoter
   6279..6459    +  LTR            5' LTR (truncated): truncated 5' long terminal repeat (LTR) from HIV-1
   6506..6631    +  misc_feature   HIV-1 Ψ: packaging signal of human immunodeficiency virus type 1
   6615..6978    +  CDS            HIV-1 gag (fragment): gag protein from human immunodeficiency virus 1; gag
   7124..7357    +  misc_feature   RRE: The Rev response element (RRE) of HIV-1 allows for Rev-dependent mRNA export from the nucleus to the cytoplasm.
   7734..7760    +  CDS            Rev (fragment): human immunodeficiency virus 1 (HIV-1) Rev protein; rev; enhances nuclear export of unspliced and incompletely spliced viral mRNAs
   7767..7790    +  promoter       SV40 promoter (fragment): SV40 early promoter
   7791..7862    +  promoter       SV40 promoter (fragment): SV40 enhancer and early promoter
   7886..8021    +  rep_origin     SV40 ori: SV40 origin of replication
   8067..8663    +  CDS            PuroR (fragment): puromycin N-acetyltransferase; pac from Streptomyces; confers resistance to puromycin
   8712..8829    +  misc_feature   cPPT/CTS: central polypurine tract and central termination sequence of HIV-1
