>Addgene plasmid #98380 | UBE2LB_pLX307 | addgene full sequence | sequence record 190418 | Addgene NGS Result
GGCTCGAGGCCTGCAGGTGCAAAGATGGATAAAGTTTTAAACAGAGAGGAATCTTTGCAGCTAATGGACC
TTCTAGGTCTTGAAAGGAGTGGGAATTGGCTCCGGTGCCCGTCAGTGGGCAGAGCGCACATCGCCCACAG
TCCCCGAGAAGTTGGGGGGAGGGGTCGGCAATTGAACCGGTGCCTAGAGAAGGTGGCGCGGGGTAAACTG
GGAAAGTGATGTCGTGTACTGGCTCCGCCTTTTTCCCGAGGGTGGGGGAGAACCGTATATAAGTGCAGTA
GTCGCCGTGAACGTTCTTTTTCGCAACGGGTTTGCCGCCAGAACACAGGTAAGTGCCGTGTGTGGTTCCC
GCGGGCCTGGCCTCTTTACGGGTTATGGCCCTTGCGTGCCTTGAATTACTTCCACCTGGCTGCAGTACGT
GATTCTTGATCCCGAGCTTCGGGTTGGAAGTGGGTGGGAGAGTTCGAGGCCTTGCGCTTAAGGAGCCCCT
TCGCCTCGTGCTTGAGTTGAGGCCTGGCCTGGGCGCTGGGGCCGCCGCGTGCGAATCTGGTGGCACCTTC
GCGCCTGTCTCGCTGCTTTCGATAAGTCTCTAGCCATTTAAAATTTTTGATGACCTGCTGCGACGCTTTT
TTTCTGGCAAGATAGTCTTGTAAATGCGGGCCAAGATCTGCACACTGGTATTTCGGTTTTTGGGGCCGCG
GGCGGCGACGGGGCCCGTGCGTCCCAGCGCACATGTTCGGCGAGGCGGGGCCTGCGAGCGCGGCCACCGA
GAATCGGACGGGGGTAGTCTCAAGCTGGCCGGCCTGCTCTGGTGCCTGGCCTCGCGCCGCCGTGTATCGC
CCCGCCCTGGGCGGCAAGGCTGGCCCGGTCGGCACCAGTTGCGTGAGCGGAAAGATGGCCGCTTCCCGGC
CCTGCTGCAGGGAGCTCAAAATGGAGGACGCGGCGCTCGGGAGAGCGGGCGGGTGAGTCACCCACACAAA
GGAAAAGGGCCTTTCCGTCCTCAGCCGTCGCTTCATGTGACTCCACGGAGTACCGGGCGCCGTCCAGGCA
CCTCGATTAGTTCTCGAGCTTTTGGAGTACGTCGTCTTTAGGTTGGGGGGAGGGGTTTTATGCGATGGAG
TTTCCCCACACTGAGTGGGTGGAGACTGAAGTTAGGCCAGCTTGGCACTTGATGTAATTCTCCTTGGAAT
TTGCCCTTTTTGAGTTTGGATCTTGGTTCATTCTCAAGCCTCAGACAGTGGTTCAAAGTTTTTTTCTTCC
ATTTCAGGTGTCGTGAGGCTAGCATCGATTGATCAACAAGTTTGTACAAAAAAGTTGGCATGATGGCGAG
CATGCGAGTGGTGAAGGAGCTGGAGGATCTTCAGAAGAAGCCTCCCCCATACCTGCGGAACCTGTCCAGC
GATGATGCCAATGTCCTGGTGTGGCACGCTCTCCTCCTACCCGACCAACCTCCCTACCACCTGAAAGCCT
TCAACCTGCGCATCAGCTTCCCGCCGGAGTATCCGTTCAAGCCTCCCATGATCAAATTCACAACCAAGAT
CTACCACCCCAACGTGGACGAGAACGGACAGATTTGCCTGCCCATCATCAGCAGTGAGAACTGGAAGCCT
TGCACCAAGACTTGCCAAGTCCTGGAGGCCCTCAATGTGCTGGTGAATAGACCGAATATCAGGGAGCCCC
TGCGGATGGACCTCGCTGACCTGCTGACACAGAATCCGGAGCTGTTCAGAAAGAATGCCGAAGAGTTCAC
CCTCCGATTCGGAGTGGACCGGCCCTCCTACCCAACTTTCTTGTACAAAGTGGTTGATATCGGTAAGCCT
ATCCCTAACCCTCTCCTCGGTCTCGATTCTACGTAGTAATGAACTAGTCCGTAACTTGAAAGTATTTCGA
TTTCTTGGCTTTATATATCTTGTGGAAAGGACGAGAAGAGGTACACTCTACTGTTCATACGCGTTAAGTC
GACAATCAACCTCTGGATTACAAAATTTGTGAAAGATTGACTGGTATTCTTAACTATGTTGCTCCTTTTA
CGCTATGTGGATACGCTGCTTTAATGCCTTTGTATCATGCTATTGCTTCCCGTATGGCTTTCATTTTCTC
CTCCTTGTATAAATCCTGGTTGCTGTCTCTTTATGAGGAGTTGTGGCCCGTTGTCAGGCAACGTGGCGTG
GTGTGCACTGTGTTTGCTGACGCAACCCCCACTGGTTGGGGCATTGCCACCACCTGTCAGCTCCTTTCCG
GGACTTTCGCTTTCCCCCTCCCTATTGCCACGGCGGAACTCATCGCCGCCTGCCTTGCCCGCTGCTGGAC
AGGGGCTCGGCTGTTGGGCACTGACAATTCCGTGGTGTTGTCGGGGAAATCATCGTCCTTTCCTTGGCTG
CTCGCCTGTGTTGCCACCTGGATTCTGCGCGGGACGTCCTTCTGCTACGTCCCTTCGGCCCTCAATCCAG
CGGACCTTCCTTCCCGCGGCCTGCTGCCGGCTCTGCGGCCTCTTCCGCGTCTTCGCCTTCGCCCTCAGAC
GAGTCGGATCTCCCTTTGGGCCGCCTCCCCGCGTCGACTTTAAGACCAATGACTTACAAGGCAGCTGTAG
ATCTTAGCCACTTTTTAAAAGAAAAGGGGGGACTGGAAGGGCTAATTCACTCCCAACGAAGACAAGATCT
GCTTTTTGCTTGTACTGGGTCTCTCTGGTTAGACCAGATCTGAGCCTGGGAGCTCTCTGGCTAACTAGGG
AACCCACTGCTTAAGCCTCAATAAAGCTTGCCTTGAGTGCTTCAAGTAGTGTGTGCCCGTCTGTTGTGTG
ACTCTGGTAACTAGAGATCCCTCAGACCCTTTTAGTCAGTGTGGAAAATCTCTAGCAGTACGTATAGTAG
TTCATGTCATCTTATTATTCAGTATTTATAACTTGCAAAGAAATGAATATCAGAGAGTGAGAGGAACTTG
TTTATTGCAGCTTATAATGGTTACAAATAAAGCAATAGCATCACAAATTTCACAAATAAAGCATTTTTTT
CACTGCATTCTAGTTGTGGTTTGTCCAAACTCATCAATGTATCTTATCATGTCTGGCTCTAGCTATCCCG
CCCCTAACTCCGCCCATCCCGCCCCTAACTCCGCCCAGTTCCGCCCATTCTCCGCCCCATGGCTGACTAA
TTTTTTTTATTTATGCAGAGGCCGAGGCCGCCTCGGCCTCTGAGCTATTCCAGAAGTAGTGAGGAGGCTT
TTTTGGAGGCCTAGGGACGTACCCAATTCGCCCTATAGTGAGTCGTATTACGCGCGCTCACTGGCCGTCG
TTTTACAACGTCGTGACTGGGAAAACCCTGGCGTTACCCAACTTAATCGCCTTGCAGCACATCCCCCTTT
CGCCAGCTGGCGTAATAGCGAAGAGGCCCGCACCGATCGCCCTTCCCAACAGTTGCGCAGCCTGAATGGC
GAATGGG
[124 nt withheld, positions 3438-3561]
C
[91 nt withheld, positions 3563-3653]
A
[49 nt withheld, positions 3655-3703]
CCTTTGACGTTGGAGTCCACGTTCTTT
[37 nt withheld, positions 3731-3767]
ACCCTATCTCGGTCTATTCTTTTGATTTATAAGGGATTTTGCCGATTTCGGCCTATTGGTTAAAAAATGA
GCTGATTTAACAAAAATTTAACGCGAATTTTAACAAAATATTAACGCTTACAATTTAGGTGGCACTTTTC
GGGGAAATGTGCGCGGAACCCCTATTTGTTTATTTTTCTAAATACATTCAAATATGTATCCGCTCATGAG
ACAATAACCCTGATAAATGCTTCAATAATATTGAAAAAGGAAGAGTATGAGTATTCAACATTTCCGTGTC
GCCCTTATTCCCTTTTTTGCGGCATTTTGCCTTCCTGTTTTTGCTCACCCAGAAACGCTGGTGAAAGTAA
AAGATGCTGAAGATCAGTTGGGTGCACGAGTGGGTTACATCGAACTGGATCTCAACAGCGGTAAGATCCT
TGAGAGTTTTCGCCCCGAAGAACGTTTTCCAATGATGAGCACTTTTAAAGTTCTGCTATGTGGCGCGGTA
TTATCCCGTATTGACGCCGGGCAAGAGCAACTCGGTCGCCGCATACACTATTCTCAGAATGACTTGGTTG
AGTACTCACCAGTCACAGAAAAGCATCTTACGGATGGCATGACAGTAAGAGAATTATGCAGTGCTGCCAT
AACCATGAGTGATAACACTGCGGCCAACTTACTTCTGACAACGATCGGAGGACCGAAGGAGCTAACCGCT
TTTTTGCACAACATGGGGGATCATGTAACTCGCCTTGATCGTTGGGAACCGGAGCTGAATGAAGCCATAC
CAAACGACGAGCGTGACACCACGATGCCTGTAGCAATGGCAACAACGTTGCGCAAACTATTAACTGGCGA
ACTACTTACTCTAGCTTCCCGGCAACAATTAATAGACTGGATGGAGGCGGATAAAGTTGCAGGACCACTT
CTGCGCTCGGCCCTTCCGGCTGGCTGGTTTATTGCTGATAAATCTGGAGCCGGTGAGCGTGGGTCTCGCG
GTATCATTGCAGCACTGGGGCCAGATGGTAAGCCCTCCCGTATCGTAGTTATCTACACGACGGGGAGTCA
GGCAACTATGGATGAACGAAATAGACAGATCGCTGAGATAGGTGCCTCACTGATTAAGCATTGGTAACTG
TCAGACCAAGTTTACTCATATATACTTTAGATTGATTTAAAACTTCATTTTTAATTTAAAAGGATCTAGG
TGAAGATCCTTTTTGATAATCTCATGACCAAAATCCCTTAACGTGAGTTTTCGTTCCACTGAGCGTCAGA
CCCCGTAGAAAAGATCAAAGGATCTTCTTGAGATCCTTTTTTTCTGCGCGTAATCTGCTGCTTGCAAACA
AAAAAACCACCGCTACCAGCGGTGGTTTGTTTGCCGGATCAAGAGCTACCAACTCTTTTTCCGAAGGTAA
CTGGCTTCAGCAGAGCGCAGATACCAAATACTGTTCTTCTAGTGTAGCCGTAGTTAGGCCACCACTTCAA
GAACTCTGTAGCACCGCCTACATACCTCGCTCTGCTAATCCTGTTACCAGTGGCTGCTGCCAGTGGCGAT
AAGTCGTGTCTTACCGGGTTGGACTCAAGACGATAGTTACCGGATAAGGCGCAGCGGTCGGGCTGAACGG
GGGGTTCGTGCACACAGCCCAGCTTGGAGCGAACGACCTACACCGAACTGAGATACCTACAGCGTGAGCT
ATGAGAAAGCGCCACGCTTCCCGAAGGGAGAAAGGCGGACAGGTATCCGGTAAGCGGCAGGGTCGGAACA
GGAGAGCGCACGAGGGAGCTTCCAGGGGGAAACGCCTGGTATCTTTATAGTCCTGTCGGGTTTCGCCACC
TCTGACTTGAGCGTCGATTTTTGTGATGCTCGTCAGGGGGGCGGAGCCTATGGAAAAACGCCAGCAACGC
GGCCTTTTTACGGTTCCTGGCCTTTTGCTGGCCTTTTGCTCACATGTTCTTTCCTGCGTTATCCCCTGAT
TCTGTGGATAACCGTATTACCGCCTTTGAGTGAGCTGATACCGCTCGCCGCAGCCGAACGACCGAGCGCA
GCGAGTCAGTGAGCGAGGAAGCGGAAGAGCGCCCAATACGCAAACCGCCTCTCCCCGCGCGTTGGCCGAT
TCATTAATGCAGCTGGCACGACAGGTTTCCCGACTGGAAAGCGGGCAGTGAGCGCAACGCAATTAATGTG
AGTTAGCTCACTCATTAGGCACCCCAGGCTTTACACTTTATGCTTCCGGCTCGTATGTTGTGTGGAATTG
TGAGCGGATAACAATTTCACACAGGAAACAGCTATGACCATGATTACGCCAAGCGCGCAATTAACCCTCA
CTAAAGGGAACAAAAGCTGGAGCTGCAAGCTTAATGTAGTCTTATGCAATACTCTTGTAGTCTTGCAACA
TGGTAACGATGAGTTAGCAACATGCCTTACAAGGAGAGAAAAAGCACCGTGCATGCCGATTGGTGGAAGT
AAGGTGGTACGATCGTGCCTTATTAGGAAGGCAACAGACGGGTCTGACATGGATTGGACGAACCACTGAA
TTGCCGCATTGCAGAGATATTGTATTTAAGTGCCTAGCTCGATACATAAACGGGTCTCTCTGGTTAGACC
AGATCTGAGCCTGGGAGCTCTCTGGCTAACTAGGGAACCCACTGCTTAAGCCTCAATAAAGCTTGCCTTG
AGTGCTTCAAGTAGTGTGTGCCCGTCTGTTGTGTGACTCTGGTAACTAGAGATCCCTCAGACCCTTTTAG
TCAGTGTGGAAAATCTCTAGCAGTGGCGCCCGAACAGGGACTTGAAAGCGAAAGGGAAACCAGAGGAGCT
CTCTCGACGCAGGACTCGGCTTGCTGAAGCGCGCACGGCAAGAGGCGAGGGGCGGCGACTGGTGAGTACG
CCAAAAATTTTGACTAGCGGAGGCTAGAAGGAGAGAGATGGGTGCGAGAGCGTCAGTATTAAGCGGGGGA
GAATTAGATCGCGATGGGAAAAAATTCGGTTAAGGCCAGGGGGAAAGAAAAAATATAAATTAAAACATAT
AGTATGGGCAAGCAGGGAGCTAGAACGATTCGCAGTTAATCCTGGCCTGTTAGAAACATCAGAAGGCTGT
AGACAAATACTGGGACAGCTACAACCATCCCTTCAGACAGGATCAGAAGAACTTAGATCATTATATAATA
CAGTAGCAACCCTCTATTGTGTGCATCAAAGGATAGAGATAAAAGACACCAAGGAAGCTTTAGACAAGAT
AGAGGAAGAGCAAAACAAAAGTAAGACCACCGCACAGCAAGCGGCCGCTGATCTTCAGACCTGGAGGAGG
AGATATGAGGGACAATTGGAGAAGTGAATTATATAAATATAAAGTAGTAAAAATTGAACCATTAGGAGTA
GCACCCACCAAGGCAAAGAGAAGAGTGGTGCAGAGAGAAAAAAGAGCAGTGGGAATAGGAGCTTTGTTCC
TTGGGTTCTTGGGAGCAGCAGGAAGCACTATGGGCGCAGCGTCAATGACGCTGACGGTACAGGCCAGACA
ATTATTGTCTGGTATAGTGCAGCAGCAGAACAATTTGCTGAGGGCTATTGAGGCGCAACAGCATCTGTTG
CAACTCACAGTCTGGGGCATCAAGCAGCTCCAGGCAAGAATCCTGGCTGTGGAAAGATACCTAAAGGATC
AACAGCTCCTGGGGATTTGGGGTTGCTCTGGAAAACTCATTTGCACCACTGCTGTGCCTTGGAATGCTAG
TTGGAGTAATAAATCTCTGGAACAGATTTGGAATCACACGACCTGGATGGAGTGGGACAGAGAAATTAAC
AATTACACAAGCTTAATACACTCCTTAATTGAAGAATCGCAAAACCAGCAAGAAAAGAATGAACAAGAAT
TATTGGAATTAGATAAATGGGCAAGTTTGTGGAATTGGTTTAACATAACAAATTGGCTGTGGTATATAAA
ATTATTCATAATGATAGTAGGAGGCTTGGTAGGTTTAAGAATAGTTTTTGCTGTACTTTCTATAGTGAAT
AGAGTTAGGCAGGGATATTCACCATTATCGTTTCAGACCCACCTCCCAACCCCGAGGGGACCCATGCATT
GCATCTCAATTAGTCAGCAACCAGGTGTGGAAAGTCCCCAGGCTCCCCAGCAGGCAGAAGTATGCAAAGC
ATGCGTCTCAATTAGTCAGCAACCATAGTCCCGCCCCTAACTCCGCCCATCCCGCCCCTAACTCCGCCCA
GTTCCGCCCATTCTCCGCCCCATGGCTGACTAATTTTTTTTATTTATGCAGAGGCCGAGGCCGCCTCGGC
CTCTGAGCTATTCCAGAAGTAGTGAGGAGGCTTTTTTGGAGGCCTAGGCTTTTGCAAAAAGCTTTCTAGA
GGTACCACCGGAGCTTACCATGACCGAGTACAAGCCCACGGTGCGCCTCGCCACCCGCGACGACGTCCCC
AGGGCCGTACGCACCCTCGCCGCCGCGTTCGCCGACTACCCCGCCACGCGCCACACCGTCGATCCGGACC
GCCACATCGAGCGGGTCACCGAGCTGCAAGAACTCTTCCTCACGCGCGTCGGGCTCGACATCGGCAAGGT
GTGGGTCGCGGACGACGGCGCCGCCGTGGCGGTCTGGACCACGCCGGAGAGCGTCGAAGCGGGGGCGGTG
TTCGCCGAGATCGGCCCGCGCATGGCCGAGTTGAGCGGTTCCCGGCTGGCCGCGCAGCAACAGATGGAAG
GCCTCCTGGCGCCGCACCGGCCCAAGGAGCCCGCGTGGTTCCTGGCCACCGTCGGCGTCTCGCCCGACCA
CCAGGGCAAGGGTCTGGGCAGCGCCGTCGTGCTCCCCGGAGTGGAGGCGGCCGAGCGCGCCGGGGTGCCC
GCCTTCCTGGAGACCTCCGCGCCCCGCAACCTCCCCTTCTACGAGCGGCTCGGCTTCACCGTCACCGCCG
ACGTCGAGGTGCCCGAAGGACCGCGCACCTGGTGCATGACCCGCAAGCCCGGTGCCAGTTAACGAATTCT
AGATCTTGAGACAAATGGCAGTATTCATCCACAATTTTAAAAGAAAAGGGGGGATTGGGGGGTACAGTGC
AGGGGAAAGAATAGTAGACATAATAGCAACAGACATACAAACTAAAGAATTACAAAAACAAATTACAAAA
ATTCAAAATTTTCGGGTTTATTACAGGGACAGCAGAGATCCACTTTGGCGCC
Features (pLannotate 1.2.2; 34 found; start..end, strand, type, name):
     25..91      +  CDS            small t antigen (fragment): SV40 (simian virus 40) small t antigen
     98..1276    +  promoter       EF-1α promoter: strong constitutive promoter for human elongation factor EF-1α
   1297..1314    +  protein_bind   attB1 (fragment): mutant version of attB; core recombination site for the Gateway® BP reaction BP Clonase™
   1320..1778    +  CDS            UBE2L6: UB2L6_HUMAN - Also known as UBCH8. Experimental evidence at protein level: Swiss-Prot protein existence level 1. Catalyzes the covalent attachment of ubiquitin or ISG15 to other proteins. Functions in the E6/E6-AP-induced ubiquitination of p53/TP53. Promotes ubiquitination and subsequent proteasomal degradation of FLT3. From Homo sapiens (Human).
   1780..1804    -  protein_bind   attB2: mutant version of attB; recombination site for the Gateway® BP reaction BP Clonase™
   1812..1853    +  CDS            V5 tag: epitope tag from simian virus 5
   1869..1922    +  promoter       U6 promoter (fragment): RNA polymerase III promoter for human U6 snRNA
   1964..2552    +  misc_feature   WPRE: woodchuck hepatitis virus posttranscriptional regulatory element
   2603..2622    +  misc_feature   cPPT/CTS (fragment): central polypurine tract and central termination sequence of HIV-1
   2624..2857    +  LTR            3' LTR (ΔU3): self-inactivating 3' long terminal repeat (LTR) from HIV-1
   2935..3056    +  polyA_signal   SV40 poly(A) signal: SV40 polyadenylation signal
   3096..3231    +  rep_origin     SV40 ori: SV40 origin of replication
   3252..3270    -  promoter       T7 promoter: promoter for bacteriophage T7 RNA polymerase
   3278..3433    +  CDS            lacZα (fragment): LacZα fragment of β-galactosidase; lacZ fragment
   3438..3866    +  rep_origin     f1 ori (sequence partly withheld): f1 bacteriophage origin of replication; arrow indicates direction of (+) strand synthesis
   3919..4023    +  promoter       AmpR promoter: bla
   4024..4884    +  CDS            AmpR: β-lactamase; bla; confers resistance to ampicillin, carbenicillin, and related antibiotics
   5055..5643    +  rep_origin     ori: high-copy-number ColE1/pMB1/pBR322/pUC origin of replication
   5826..5918    +  CDS            lacI (fragment): lac repressor; lacI; The lac repressor binds to the lac operator to inhibit transcription in E. coli. This inhibition can be relieved by adding lactose or isopropyl-β-D-thiogalactopyranoside (IPTG).
   5931..5952    +  protein_bind   CAP binding site: CAP binding activates transcription in the presence of cAMP. E. coli catabolite activator protein
   5967..5997    +  promoter       lac promoter: promoter for the E. coli lac operon
   6005..6021    +  protein_bind   lac operator: The lac repressor binds to the lac operator to inhibit transcription in E. coli. This inhibition can be relieved by adding lactose or isopropyl-β-D-thiogalactopyranoside (IPTG). lac repressor encoded by lacI
   6066..6084    +  promoter       T3 promoter: promoter for bacteriophage T3 RNA polymerase
   6112..6338    +  promoter       RSV promoter: Rous sarcoma virus enhancer/promoter
   6339..6519    +  LTR            5' LTR (truncated): truncated 5' long terminal repeat (LTR) from HIV-1
   6566..6691    +  misc_feature   HIV-1 Ψ: packaging signal of human immunodeficiency virus type 1
   6675..7038    +  CDS            HIV-1 gag (fragment): gag protein from human immunodeficiency virus 1; gag
   7184..7417    +  misc_feature   RRE: The Rev response element (RRE) of HIV-1 allows for Rev-dependent mRNA export from the nucleus to the cytoplasm.
   7794..7820    +  CDS            Rev (fragment): human immunodeficiency virus 1 (HIV-1) Rev protein; rev; enhances nuclear export of unspliced and incompletely spliced viral mRNAs
   7827..7850    +  promoter       SV40 promoter (fragment): SV40 early promoter
   7851..7922    +  promoter       SV40 promoter (fragment): SV40 enhancer and early promoter
   7946..8081    +  rep_origin     SV40 ori: SV40 origin of replication
   8127..8723    +  CDS            PuroR (fragment): puromycin N-acetyltransferase; pac from Streptomyces; confers resistance to puromycin
   8772..8889    +  misc_feature   cPPT/CTS: central polypurine tract and central termination sequence of HIV-1
