[The description below was written by a language model from this plasmid's Addgene catalogue record and pLannotate feature annotations shown in this document.]
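Description:
UBE2LB_pLX307 is a lentiviral mammalian expression plasmid built on the pLX307 Gateway destination backbone and carrying the human UBE2L6 open reading frame (also known as UBCH8 or RIG-B), an E2 conjugating enzyme that transfers ubiquitin or ISG15 to substrate proteins. The plasmid name reads "UBE2LB", but both the catalogue fields and the annotated coding sequence identify the insert as UBE2L6. In bacteria it is maintained through a high-copy ColE1/pUC-type origin with ampicillin resistance. An f1 origin and remnants of a lac/lacZα cloning region with T7 and T3 promoters are also present from the parental backbone.

The transfer cassette follows a third-generation, self-inactivating design. An RSV promoter fused to a truncated HIV-1 5' LTR drives genomic RNA production in packaging cells, followed by the Ψ packaging signal with a partial gag sequence, the RRE for Rev-dependent export, and a cPPT/CTS element. The cassette ends in a ΔU3 3' LTR with a downstream SV40 polyadenylation signal. Within the provirus, an SV40 early promoter drives puromycin N-acetyltransferase for selection of transduced cells. The EF-1α promoter drives UBE2L6, which is flanked by the attB1 and attB2 sites left by Gateway recombination and followed by a backbone-encoded C-terminal V5 epitope tag for detection. A WPRE downstream enhances transcript expression.

Two full sequence records are annotated and they match in feature order. The repository's sequencing result is 60 nt longer than the depositor's sequence, with an extra stretch between the V5 tag and the WPRE that is annotated as a short U6 promoter fragment. The construct is intended for stable, constitutive expression of V5-tagged UBE2L6 in mammalian cells, and it was deposited with a study of candidate genes in β-catenin-active cancers.
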