Addgene plasmid #98380: UBE2LB_pLX307
Purpose: Lentiviral expression of UBE2L6
Depositing lab: William Hahn & Sefi Rosenbluh. Depositing organization: Monash University. Publication: Genetic and Proteomic Interrogation of Lower Confidence Candidate Genes Reveals Signaling Networks in beta-Catenin-Active Cancers. Rosenbluh J, Mercer J, Shrestha Y, Oliver R, Tamayo P, Doench JG, Tirosh I, Piccioni F, Hartenian E, Horn H, Fagbami L, Root DE, Jaffe J, Lage K, Boehm JS, Hahn WC. Cell Syst. 2016 Sep 28;3(3):302-316.e4. doi: 10.1016/j.cels.2016.09.001. PubMed 27684187.
Backbone
  Vector backbone: pLX307
  Backbone manufacturer: David Root (Addgene plasmid # 41392)
  Vector type: Mammalian Expression, Lentiviral
  Selectable markers: Puromycin
Growth in bacteria
  Bacterial resistance: Ampicillin, 100 μg/mL
  Growth temperature: 37°C
  Growth strain: NEB Stable
  Copy number: High Copy
Gene/Insert
  Gene/Insert name: UBE2L6
  Species: H. sapiens (human)
  Entrez Gene: UBE2L6 (a.k.a. RIG-B, UBCH8)
  Promoter: E1Fa
  Tag / fusion protein: V5 (C terminal on backbone)
  Cloning method: Gateway Cloning
  Sequencing primers: 5′ TTCTTCCATTTCAGGTGTCGTGAG; 3′ GTGGATACGCTGCTTTAATGCCTT
Terms and licenses: Academic/Nonprofit Terms; Industry Terms: Not Available to Industry
How to cite: UBE2LB_pLX307 was a gift from William Hahn & Sefi Rosenbluh (Addgene plasmid # 98380 ; http://n2t.net/addgene:98380 ; RRID:Addgene_98380)
